>Addgene plasmid #51266 | pCAG-b3STOPb3-ZsGreen | depositor full sequence | sequence record 77877 | pCAG-b3STOPb3-ZsGreen sequence 6432 bps
ACCCCAGGCTTTACACTTTATGCTTCCGGCTCGTATGTTGTGTGGAATTGTGAGCGGATAACAATTTCAC
ACAGGAAACAGCTATGACCATGAGGCGCGCCGGATTCGACATTGATTATTGACTAGTTATTAATAGTAAT
CAATTACGGGGTCATTAGTTCATAGCCCATATATGGAGTTCCGCGTTACATAACTTACGGTAAATGGCCC
GCCTGGCTGACCGCCCAACGACCCCCGCCCATTGACGTCAATAATGACGTATGTTCCCATAGTAACGCCA
ATAGGGACTTTCCATTGACGTCAATGGGTGGAGTATTTACGGTAAACTGCCCACTTGGCAGTACATCAAG
TGTATCATATGCCAAGTACGCCCCCTATTGACGTCAATGACGGTAAATGGCCCGCCTGGCATTATGCCCA
GTACATGACCTTATGGGACTTTCCTACTTGGCAGTACATCTACGTATTAGTCATCGCTATTACCATGGTC
GAGGTGAGCCCCACGTTCTGCTTCACTCTCCCCATCTCCCCCCCCTCCCCACCCCCAATTTTGTATTTAT
TTATTTTTTAATTATTTTGTGCAGCGATGGGGGCGGGGGGGGGGGGGGGGCGCGCGCCAGGCGGGGCGGG
GCGGGGCGAGGGGCGGGGCGGGGCGAGGCGGAGAGGTGCGGCGGCAGCCAATCAGAGCGGCGCGCTCCGA
AAGTTTCCTTTTATGGCGAGGCGGCGGCGGCGGCGGCCCTATAAAAAGCGAAGCGCGCGGCGGGCGGGAG
TCGCTGCGTTGCCTTCGCCCCGTGCCCCGCTCCGCGCCGCCTCGCGCCGCCCGCCCCGGCTCTGACTGAC
CGCGTTACTCCCACAGGTGAGCGGGCGGGACGGCCCTTCTCCTCCGGGCTGTAATTAGCGCTTGGTTTAA
TGACGGCTCGTTTCTTTTCTGTGGCTGCGTGAAAGCCTTAAAGGGCTCCGGGAGGGCCCTTTGTGCGGGG
GGGAGCGGCTCGGGGGGTGCGTGCGTGTGTGTGTGCGTGGGGAGCGCCGCGTGCGGCCCGCGCTGCCCGG
CGGCTGTGAGCGCTGCGGGCGCGGCGCGGGGCTTTGTGCGCTCCGCGTGTGCGCGAGGGGAGCGCGGCCG
GGGGCGGTGCCCCGCGGTGCGGGGGGGCTGCGAGGGGAACAAAGGCTGCGTGCGGGGTGTGTGCGTGGGG
GGGTGAGCAGGGGGTGTGGGCGCGGCGGTCGGGCTGTAACCCCCCCCTGCACCCCCCTCCCCGAGTTGCT
GAGCACGGCCCGGCTTCGGGTGCGGGGCTCCGTGCGGGGCGTGGCGCGGGGCTCGCCGTGCCGGGCGGGG
GGTGGCGGCAGGTGGGGGTGCCGGGCGGGGCGGGGCCGCCTCGGGCCGGGGAGGGCTCGGGGGAGGGGCG
CGGCGGCCCCGGAGCGCCGGCGGCTGTCGAGGCGCGGCGAGCCGCAGCCATTGCCTTTTATGGTAATCGT
GCGAGAGGGCGCAGGGACTTCCTTTGTCCCAAATCTGGCGGAGCCGAAATCTGGGAGGCGCCGCCGCACC
CCCTCTAGCGGGCGCGGGCGAAGCGGTGCGGCGCCGGCAGGAAGGAAATGGGCGGGGAGGGCCTTCGTGC
GTCGCCGCGCCGCCGTCCCCTTCTCCATCTCCAGCCTCGGGGCTGCCGCAGGGGGACGGCTGCCTTCGGG
GGGGACGGGGCAGGGCGGGGTTCGGCTTCTGGCGTGTGACCGGCGGCTCTAGAGCCTCTGCTAACCATGT
TCATGCCTTCTTCTTTTTCCTACAGATCCTTAATTAATAATACGACTCACTATAGGGGGTCGACCCGCCA
CCGGTTGCTTAAGAATTACTTATTCTTAAGCAACCTCGCGATGAATAAATGAAAGCTTGCAGATCTGCGA
CTCTAGAGGATCTGCGACTCTAGAGGATCATAATCAGCCATACCACATTTGTAGAGGTTTTACTTGCTTT
AAAAAACCTCCCACACCTCCCCCTGAACCTGAAACATAAAATGAATGCAATTGTTGTTGTTAACTTGTTT
ATTGCAGCTTATAATGGTTACAAATAAAGCAATAGCATCACAAATTTCACAAATAAAGCATTTTTTTCAC
TGCATTCTAGTTGTGGTTTGTCCAAACTCATCAATGTATCTTATCATGTCTGGATCTGCGACTCTAGAGG
ATCATAATCAGCCATACCACATTTGTAGAGGTTTTACTTGCTTTAAAAAACCTCCCACACCTCCCCCTGA
ACCTGAAACATAAAATGAATGCAATTGTTGTTGTTAACTTGTTTATTGCAGCTTATAATGGTTACAAATA
AAGCAATAGCATCACAAATTTCACAAATAAAGCATTTTTTTCACTGCATTCTAGTTGTGGTTTGTCCAAA
CTCATCAATGTATCTTATCATGTCTGGATCTGCGACTCTAGAGGATCATAATCAGCCATACCACATTTGT
AGAGGTTTTACTTGCTTTAAAAAACCTCCCACACCTCCCCCTGAACCTGAAACATAAAATGAATGCAATT
GTTGTTGTTAACTTGTTTATTGCAGCTTATAATGGTTACAAATAAAGCAATAGCATCACAAATTTCACAA
ATAAAGCATTTTTTTCACTGCATTCTAGTTGTGGTTTGTCCAAACTCATCAATGTATCTTATCATGTCTG
GATCCCCATCAAGCTGATCCGGAACCCTTAATGGTTGCTTAAGAATTACTTATTCTTAAGCAACCGGCAG
CCGCCACCATGGCCCAGTCCAAGCACGGCCTGACCAAGGAGATGACCATGAAGTACCGCATGGAGGGCTG
CGTGGACGGCCACAAGTTCGTGATCACCGGCGAGGGCATCGGCTACCCCTTCAAGGGCAAGCAGGCCATC
AACCTGTGCGTGGTGGAGGGCGGCCCCTTGCCCTTCGCCGAGGACATCTTGTCCGCCGCCTTCATGTACG
GCAACCGCGTGTTCACCGAGTACCCCCAGGACATCGTCGACTACTTCAAGAACTCCTGCCCCGCCGGCTA
CACCTGGGACCGCTCCTTCCTGTTCGAGGACGGCGCCGTGTGCATCTGCAACGCCGACATCACCGTGAGC
GTGGAGGAGAACTGCATGTACCACGAGTCCAAGTTCTACGGCGTGAACTTCCCCGCCGACGGCCCCGTGA
TGAAGAAGATGACCGACAACTGGGAGCCCTCCTGCGAGAAGATCATCCCCGTGCCCAAGCAGGGCATCTT
GAAGGGCGACGTGAGCATGTACCTGCTGCTGAAGGACGGTGGCCGCTTGCGCTGCCAGTTCGACACCGTG
TACAAGGCCAAGTCCGTGCCCCGCAAGATGCCCGACTGGCACTTCATCCAGCACAAGCTGACCCGCGAGG
ACCGCAGCGACGCCAAGAACCAGAAGTGGCACCTGACCGAGCACGCCATCGCCTCCGGCTCCGCCTTGCC
CTGAACCGAGCTCGCTGATCAGCCTCGACTGTGCCTTCTAGTTGCCAGCCATCTGTTGTTTGCCCCTCCC
CCGTGCCTTCCTTGACCCTGGAAGGTGCCACTCCCACTGTCCTTTCCTAATAAAATGAGGAAATTGCATC
GCATTGTCTGAGTAGGTGTCATTCTATTCTGGGGGGTGGGGTGGGGCAGGACAGCAAGGGGGAGGATTGG
GAAGACAATAGCAGGCATGCTGGGGATGCGGTGGGCTCTATGGCTTCTGAGGCGGAAAGAACCAGCTGGG
GCTCGAGATCCACTAGTTCTAGCCTCGAGGCTAGAGCGGCCGCCACTGGCCGTCGTTTTACAACGTCGTG
ACTGGGAAAACCCTGGCGTTACCCAACTTAATCGCCTTGCAGCACATCCCCCTTTCGCCAGCTGGCGTAA
TAGCGAAGAGGCCCGCACCGATCGCCCTTCCCAACAGTTGCGCAGCCTGAATGGCGAATGGG
[124 nt withheld, positions 3913-4036]
C
[91 nt withheld, positions 4038-4128]
A
[49 nt withheld, positions 4130-4178]
CCTTTGACGTTGGAGTCCACGTTCTTT
[37 nt withheld, positions 4206-4242]
ACCCTATCTCGGTCTATTCTTTTGATTTATAAGGGATTTTGCCGATTTCGGCCTATTGGTTAAAAAATGA
GCTGATTTAACAAAAATTTAACGCGAATTTTAACAAAATATTAACGCTTACAATTTAGGTGGCACTTTTC
GGGGAAATGTGCGCGGAACCCCTATTTGTTTATTTTTCTAAATACATTCAAATATGTATCCGCTCATGAG
ACAATAACCCTGATAAATGCTTCAATAATATTGAAAAAGGAAGAGTATGAGTATTCAACATTTCCGTGTC
GCCCTTATTCCCTTTTTTGCGGCATTTTGCCTTCCTGTTTTTGCTCACCCAGAAACGCTGGTGAAAGTAA
AAGATGCTGAAGATCAGTTGGGTGCACGAGTGGGTTACATCGAACTGGATCTCAACAGCGGTAAGATCCT
TGAGAGTTTTCGCCCCGAAGAACGTTTTCCAATGATGAGCACTTTTAAAGTTCTGCTATGTGGCGCGGTA
TTATCCCGTATTGACGCCGGGCAAGAGCAACTCGGTCGCCGCATACACTATTCTCAGAATGACTTGGTTG
AGTACTCACCAGTCACAGAAAAGCATCTTACGGATGGCATGACAGTAAGAGAATTATGCAGTGCTGCCAT
AACCATGAGTGATAACACTGCGGCCAACTTACTTCTGACAACGATCGGAGGACCGAAGGAGCTAACCGCT
TTTTTGCACAACATGGGGGATCATGTAACTCGCCTTGATCGTTGGGAACCGGAGCTGAATGAAGCCATAC
CAAACGACGAGCGTGACACCACGATGCCTGTAGCAATGGCAACAACGTTGCGCAAACTATTAACTGGCGA
ACTACTTACTCTAGCTTCCCGGCAACAATTAATAGACTGGATGGAGGCGGATAAAGTTGCAGGACCACTT
CTGCGCTCGGCCCTTCCGGCTGGCTGGTTTATTGCTGATAAATCTGGAGCCGGTGAGCGTGGGTCTCGCG
GTATCATTGCAGCACTGGGGCCAGATGGTAAGCCCTCCCGTATCGTAGTTATCTACACGACGGGGAGTCA
GGCAACTATGGATGAACGAAATAGACAGATCGCTGAGATAGGTGCCTCACTGATTAAGCATTGGTAACTG
TCAGACCAAGTTTACTCATATATACTTTAGATTGATTTAAAACTTCATTTTTAATTTAAAAGGATCTAGG
TGAAGATCCTTTTTGATAATCTCATGACCAAAATCCCTTAACGTGAGTTTTCGTTCCACTGAGCGTCAGA
CCCCGTAGAAAAGATCAAAGGATCTTCTTGAGATCCTTTTTTTCTGCGCGTAATCTGCTGCTTGCAAACA
AAAAAACCACCGCTACCAGCGGTGGTTTGTTTGCCGGATCAAGAGCTACCAACTCTTTTTCCGAAGGTAA
CTGGCTTCAGCAGAGCGCAGATACCAAATACTGTCCTTCTAGTGTAGCCGTAGTTAGGCCACCACTTCAA
GAACTCTGTAGCACCGCCTACATACCTCGCTCTGCTAATCCTGTTACCAGTGGCTGCTGCCAGTGGCGAT
AAGTCGTGTCTTACCGGGTTGGACTCAAGACGATAGTTACCGGATAAGGCGCAGCGGTCGGGCTGAACGG
GGGGTTCGTGCACACAGCCCAGCTTGGAGCGAACGACCTACACCGAACTGAGATACCTACAGCGTGAGCT
ATGAGAAAGCGCCACGCTTCCCGAAGGGAGAAAGGCGGACAGGTATCCGGTAAGCGGCAGGGTCGGAACA
GGAGAGCGCACGAGGGAGCTTCCAGGGGGAAACGCCTGGTATCTTTATAGTCCTGTCGGGTTTCGCCACC
TCTGACTTGAGCGTCGATTTTTGTGATGCTCGTCAGGGGGGCGGAGCCTATGGAAAAACGCCAGCAACGC
GGCCTTTTTACGGTTCCTGGCCTTTTGCTGGCCTTTTGCTCACATGTTCTTTCCTGCGTTATCCCCTGAT
TCTGTGGATAACCGTATTACCGCCTTTGAGTGAGCTGATACCGCTCGCCGCAGCCGAACGACCGAGCGCA
GCGAGTCAGTGAGCGAGGAAGCGGAAGAGCGCCCAATACGCAAACCGCCTCTCCCCGCGCGTTGGCCGAT
TCATTAATGCAGCTGGCACGACAGGTTTCCCGACTGGAAAGCGGGCAGTGAGCGCAACGCAATTAATGTG
AGTTAGCTCACTCATTAGGC
Features (pLannotate 1.2.2; 22 found; start..end, strand, type, name):
     10..40      +  promoter       lac promoter: promoter for the E. coli lac operon
     48..64      +  protein_bind   lac operator: The lac repressor binds to the lac operator to inhibit transcription in E. coli. This inhibition can be relieved by adding lactose or isopropyl-β-D-thiogalactopyranoside (IPTG). lac repressor encoded by lacI
    108..487     +  enhancer       CMV enhancer: human cytomegalovirus immediate early enhancer
    489..766     +  promoter       chicken β-actin promoter: No description available
    767..1775    +  intron         chimeric intron: chimera between introns from chicken β-actin and rabbit β-globin
   1788..1806    +  promoter       T7 promoter: promoter for bacteriophage T7 RNA polymerase
   1916..1999    +  CDS            large T antigen (fragment): large T antigen from SV40 (simian virus 40)
   2022..2156    +  polyA_signal   SV40 poly(A) signal: SV40 polyadenylation signal
   2170..2253    +  CDS            large T antigen (fragment): large T antigen from SV40 (simian virus 40)
   2276..2410    +  polyA_signal   SV40 poly(A) signal: SV40 polyadenylation signal
   2424..2507    +  CDS            large T antigen (fragment): large T antigen from SV40 (simian virus 40)
   2530..2664    +  polyA_signal   SV40 poly(A) signal: SV40 polyadenylation signal
   2739..3434    +  CDS            ZsGreen1: Zoanthus green fluorescent protein mammalian codon-optimized
   3459..3683    +  polyA_signal   bGH poly(A) signal: bovine growth hormone polyadenylation signal
   3687..3708    +  promoter       SV40 promoter (fragment): SV40 enhancer and early promoter
   3754..3908    +  CDS            lacZα (fragment): LacZα fragment of β-galactosidase; lacZ fragment
   3913..4341    +  rep_origin     f1 ori (sequence partly withheld): f1 bacteriophage origin of replication; arrow indicates direction of (+) strand synthesis
   4394..4498    +  promoter       AmpR promoter: bla
   4499..5359    +  CDS            AmpR: β-lactamase; bla; confers resistance to ampicillin, carbenicillin, and related antibiotics
   5530..6118    +  rep_origin     ori: high-copy-number ColE1/pMB1/pBR322/pUC origin of replication
   6301..6393    +  CDS            lacI (fragment): lac repressor; lacI; The lac repressor binds to the lac operator to inhibit transcription in E. coli. This inhibition can be relieved by adding lactose or isopropyl-β-D-thiogalactopyranoside (IPTG).
   6406..6427    +  protein_bind   CAP binding site: CAP binding activates transcription in the presence of cAMP. E. coli catabolite activator protein
