[The description below was written by a language model from this plasmid's Addgene catalogue record and pLannotate feature annotations shown in this document.]
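Description:
pCAG-b3STOPb3-ZsGreen is a mammalian expression plasmid that serves as a fluorescent reporter for the activity of the site-specific recombinase B3. It is built on the pDIRECT backbone and is propagated in E. coli through a high-copy ColE1/pUC-type origin with ampicillin selection from the β-lactamase gene. An f1 origin is also present, along with leftover lac promoter/operator, lacZα and lacI fragments from the cloning vector. No mammalian selection marker is annotated, so the plasmid appears suited to transient delivery or to use as a source of the reporter cassette.

The reporter unit is driven by the CAG promoter, annotated here as the CMV immediate-early enhancer, the chicken β-actin promoter and the chimeric β-actin/β-globin intron, which together give strong, broadly active transcription in mammalian cells. Downstream lies the STOP cassette, which the feature table shows as three tandem SV40 polyadenylation signals, each accompanied by a short SV40 large T antigen fragment. These terminate transcripts before they reach the mammalian codon-optimised ZsGreen1 coding sequence, which is followed by a bGH polyadenylation signal. According to the record, the STOP cassette is flanked by B3 recognition sites, although the automated annotation does not mark them. When B3 recombinase is supplied, recombination between these sites is expected to excise the STOP cassette, placing ZsGreen directly under CAG control so that recombined cells turn green.

The associated work concerns binary recombinase systems for high-resolution conditional mutagenesis, and this construct fits that context as a readout for testing B3 activity and specificity.
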