Addgene plasmid #51266: pCAG-b3STOPb3-ZsGreen
Purpose: B3-responsive fluorescent reporter plasmid containing a STOP-cassette flanked by B3-recognition sites followed by ZsGreen CDS
Depositing lab: Pawel Pelczar. Depositing organization: University of Zurich. Publication: Binary recombinase systems for high-resolution conditional mutagenesis. Hermann M, Stillhard P, Wildner H, Seruggia D, Kapp V, Sanchez-Iranzo H, Mercader N, Montoliu L, Zeilhofer HU, Pelczar P. Nucleic Acids Res. 2014 Jan 9. 10.1093/nar/gkt1361 PubMed 24413561.
Backbone
  Vector backbone: pDIRECT
  Backbone manufacturer: CLONTECH
  Backbone size w/o insert (bp): 4814
  Vector type: Mammalian Expression
Growth in bacteria
  Bacterial resistance: Ampicillin, 100 μg/mL
  Growth temperature: 37°C
  Growth strain: Stbl2
  Copy number: High Copy
Gene/Insert
  Gene/Insert name: b3STOPb3-ZsGreen
  Promoter: CAG
  Cloning method: Restriction Enzyme; 5′ cloning site Esp3I (destroyed during cloning); 3′ cloning site Esp3I (destroyed during cloning)
  Sequencing primers: 5′ CATGCCTTCTTCTTTTTCCTAC; 3′ GGAAAGGACAGTGGGAGTGGC
Terms and licenses: Academic/Nonprofit Terms; Industry Terms: Not Available to Industry
How to cite: pCAG-b3STOPb3-ZsGreen was a gift from Pawel Pelczar (Addgene plasmid # 51266 ; http://n2t.net/addgene:51266 ; RRID:Addgene_51266)
