>Addgene plasmid #51266 | pCAG-b3STOPb3-ZsGreen | addgene partial sequence | sequence record 79903 | BGH-rev 5'-TAGAAGGCACAGTCGAGG-3'
CGGAGGCGATGGCGTGCTCGGTCAGGTGCCACTTCTGGTTCTTGGCGTCGCTGCGGTCCTCGCGGGTCAG
CTTGTGCTGGATGAAGTGCCAGTCGGGCATCTTGCGGGGCACGGACTTGGCCTTGTACACGGTGTCGAAC
TGGCAGCGCAAGCGGCCACCGTCCTTCAGCAGCAGGTACATGCTCACGTCGCCCTTCAAGATGCCCTGCT
TGGGCACGGGGATGATCTTCTCGCAGGAGGGCTCCCAGTTGTCGGTCATCTTCTTCATCACGGGGCCGTC
GGCGGGGAAGTTCACGCCGTAGAACTTGGACTCGTGGTACATGCAGTTCTCCTCCACGCTCACGGTGATG
TCGGCGTTGCAGATGCACACGGCGCCGTCCTCGAACAGGAAGGAGCGGTCCCAGGTGTAGCCGGCGGGGC
AGGAGTTCTTGAAGTAGTCGACGATGTCCTGGGGGTACTCGGTGAACACGCGGTTGCCGTACATGAAGGC
GGCGGACAAGATGTCCTCGGCGAAGGGCAAGGGGCCGCCCTCCACCACGCACAGGTTGATGGCCTGCTTG
CCCTTGAAGGGGTAGCCGATGCCCTCGCCGGTGATCACGAACTTGTGGCCGTCCACGCAGCCCTCCATGC
GGTACTTCATGGTCATCTCCTTGGTCAGGCCGTGCTTGGACTGGGCCATGGTGGCGGCTGCCGGTTGCTT
AA
