>Addgene plasmid #51266 | pCAG-b3STOPb3-ZsGreen | addgene partial sequence | sequence record 98368 | pCAGGS5 5'-ggttcggcttctggcgtgtgacc-3'
CATGTTCATGCCTTCTTCTTTTTCCTACAGATCCTTAATTAATAATACGACTCACTATAGGGGGTCGACC
CGCCACCGGTTGCTTAAGAATTACTTATTCTTAAGCAACCTCGCGATGAATAAATGAAAGCTTGCAGATC
TGCGACTCTAGAGGATCTGCGACTCTAGAGGATCATAATCAGCCATACCACATTTGTAGAGGTTTTACTT
GCTTTAAAAAACCTCCCACACCTCCCCCTGAACCTGAAACATAAAATGAATGCAATTGTTGTTGTTAACT
TGTTTATTGCAGCTTATAATGGTTACAAATAAAGCAATAGCATCACAAATTTCACAAATAAAGCATTTTT
TTCACTGCATTCTAGTTGTGGTTTGTCCAAACTCATCAATGTATCTTATCATGTCTGGATCTGCGACTCT
AGAGGATCATAATCAGCCATACCACATTTGTAGAGGTTTTACTTGCTTTAAAAAACCTCCCACACCTCCC
CCTGAACCTGAAACATAAAATGAATGCAATTGTTGTTGTTAACTTGTTTATTGCAGCTTATAATGGTTAC
AAATAAAGCAATAGCATCACAAATTTCACAAATAAAGCATTTTTTTCACTGCATTCTAGTTGTGGTTTGT
CCAAACTCATCAATGTATCTTATCATGTCTGGATCTGCGACTCTAGAGGATCATAATCAGCCATACCAC
