>Addgene plasmid #51266 | pCAG-b3STOPb3-ZsGreen | addgene partial sequence | sequence record 98449 | BGH-rev 5'-TAGAAGGCACAGTCGAGG-3'
CCGGAGGCGATGGCGTGCTCGGTCAGGTGCCACTTCTGGTTCTTGGCGTCGCTGCGGTCCTCGCGGGTCA
GCTTGTGCTGGATGAAGTGCCAGTCGGGCATCTTGCGGGGCACGGACTTGGCCTTGTACACGGTGTCGAA
CTGGCAGCGCAAGCGGCCACCGTCCTTCAGCAGCAGGTACATGCTCACGTCGCCCTTCAAGATGCCCTGC
TTGGGCACGGGGATGATCTTCTCGCAGGAGGGCTCCCAGTTGTCGGTCATCTTCTTCATCACGGGGCCGT
CGGCGGGGAAGTTCACGCCGTAGAACTTGGACTCGTGGTACATGCAGTTCTCCTCCACGCTCACGGTGAT
GTCGGCGTTGCAGATGCACACGGCGCCGTCCTCGAACAGGAAGGAGCGGTCCCAGGTGTAGCCGGCGGGG
CAGGAGTTCTTGAAGTAGTCGACGATGTCCTGGGGGTACTCGGTGAACACGCGGTTGCCGTACATGAAGG
CGGCGGACAAGATGTCCTCGGCGAAGGGCAAGGGGCCGCCCTCCACCACGCACAGGTTGATGGCCTGCTT
GCCCTTGAAGGGGTAGCCGATGCCCTCGCCGGTGATCACGAACTTGTGGCCGTCCACGCAGCCCTCCATG
CGGTACTTCATGGTCATCTCCTTGGTCAGGC
